>Addgene plasmid #113829 | pMTF1-donor | addgene full sequence | sequence record 230210 | Addgene NGS Result
GACCTGCAGGCATGCAAGCTTGGCGTAATCATGGTCATAGCTGTTTCCTGTGTGAAATTGTTATCCGCTC
ACAATTCCACACAACATACGAGCCGGAAGCATAAAGTGTAAAGCCTGGGGTGCCTAATGAGTGAGCTAAC
TCACATTAATTGCGTTGCGCTCACTGCCCGCTTTCCAGTCGGGAAACCTGTCGTGCCAGCTGCATTAATG
AATCGGCCAACGCGCGGGGAGAGGCGGTTTGCGTATTGGGCGCTCTTCCGCTTCCTCGCTCACTGACTCG
CTGCGCTCGGTCGTTCGGCTGCGGCGAGCGGTATCAGCTCACTCAAAGGCGGTAATACGGTTATCCACAG
AATCAGGGGATAACGCAGGAAAGAACATGTGAGCAAAAGGCCAGCAAAAGGCCAGGAACCGTAAAAAGGC
CGCGTTGCTGGCGTTTTTCCATAGGCTCCGCCCCCCTGACGAGCATCACAAAAATCGACGCTCAAGTCAG
AGGTGGCGAAACCCGACAGGACTATAAAGATACCAGGCGTTTCCCCCTGGAAGCTCCCTCGTGCGCTCTC
CTGTTCCGACCCTGCCGCTTACCGGATACCTGTCCGCCTTTCTCCCTTCGGGAAGCGTGGCGCTTTCTCA
TAGCTCACGCTGTAGGTATCTCAGTTCGGTGTAGGTCGTTCGCTCCAAGCTGGGCTGTGTGCACGAACCC
CCCGTTCAGCCCGACCGCTGCGCCTTATCCGGTAACTATCGTCTTGAGTCCAACCCGGTAAGACACGACT
TATCGCCACTGGCAGCAGCCACTGGTAACAGGATTAGCAGAGCGAGGTATGTAGGCGGTGCTACAGAGTT
CTTGAAGTGGTGGCCTAACTACGGCTACACTAGAAGAACAGTATTTGGTATCTGCGCTCTGCTGAAGCCA
GTTACCTTCGGAAAAAGAGTTGGTAGCTCTTGATCCGGCAAACAAACCACCGCTGGTAGCGGTGGTTTTT
TTGTTTGCAAGCAGCAGATTACGCGCAGAAAAAAAGGATCTCAAGAAGATCCTTTGATCTTTTCTACGGG
GTCTGACGCTCAGTGGAACGAAAACTCACGTTAAGGGATTTTGGTCATGAGATTATCAAAAAGGATCTTC
ACCTAGATCCTTTTAAATTAAAAATGAAGTTTTAAATCAATCTAAAGTATATATGAGTAAACTTGGTCTG
ACAGTTACCAATGCTTAATCAGTGAGGCACCTATCTCAGCGATCTGTCTATTTCGTTCATCCATAGTTGC
CTGACTCCCCGTCGTGTAGATAACTACGATACGGGAGGGCTTACCATCTGGCCCCAGTGCTGCAATGATA
CCGCGAGACCCACGCTCACCGGCTCCAGATTTATCAGCAATAAACCAGCCAGCCGGAAGGGCCGAGCGCA
GAAGTGGTCCTGCAACTTTATCCGCCTCCATCCAGTCTATTAATTGTTGCCGGGAAGCTAGAGTAAGTAG
TTCGCCAGTTAATAGTTTGCGCAACGTTGTTGCCATTGCTACAGGCATCGTGGTGTCACGCTCGTCGTTT
GGTATGGCTTCATTCAGCTCCGGTTCCCAACGATCAAGGCGAGTTACATGATCCCCCATGTTGTGCAAAA
AAGCGGTTAGCTCCTTCGGTCCTCCGATCGTTGTCAGAAGTAAGTTGGCCGCAGTGTTATCACTCATGGT
TATGGCAGCACTGCATAATTCTCTTACTGTCATGCCATCCGTAAGATGCTTTTCTGTGACTGGTGAGTAC
TCAACCAAGTCATTCTGAGAATAGTGTATGCGGCGACCGAGTTGCTCTTGCCCGGCGTCAATACGGGATA
ATACCGCGCCACATAGCAGAACTTTAAAAGTGCTCATCATTGGAAAACGTTCTTCGGGGCGAAAACTCTC
AAGGATCTTACCGCTGTTGAGATCCAGTTCGATGTAACCCACTCGTGCACCCAACTGATCTTCAGCATCT
TTTACTTTCACCAGCGTTTCTGGGTGAGCAAAAACAGGAAGGCAAAATGCCGCAAAAAAGGGAATAAGGG
CGACACGGAAATGTTGAATACTCATACTCTTCCTTTTTCAATATTATTGAAGCATTTATCAGGGTTATTG
TCTCATGAGCGGATACATATTTGAATGTATTTAGAAAAATAAACAAATAGGGGTTCCGCGCACATTTCCC
CGAAAAGTGCCACCTGACGTCTAAGAAACCATTATTATCATGACATTAACCTATAAAAATAGGCGTATCA
CGAGGCCCTTTCGTCTCGCGCGTTTCGGTGATGACGGTGAAAACCTCTGACACATGCAGCTCCCGGAGAC
GGTCACAGCTTGTCTGTAAGCGGATGCCGGGAGCAGACAAGCCCGTCAGGGCGCGTCAGCGGGTGTTGGC
GGGTGTCGGGGCTGGCTTAACTATGCGGCATCAGAGCAGATTGTACTGAGAGTGCACCATATGCGGTGTG
AAATACCGCACAGATGCGTAAGGAGAAAATACCGCATCAGGCGCCATTCGCCATTCAGGCTGCGCAACTG
TTGGGAAGGGCGATCGGTGCGGGCCTCTTCGCTATTACGCCAGCTGGCGAAAGGGGGATGTGCTGCAAGG
CGATTAAGTTGGGTAACGCCAGGGTTTTCCCAGTCACGACGTTGTAAAACGACGGCCAGTGAATTCGAGC
TCGGTACCCTCAAACACCTGGGCTCAAGAGAATCCTCCCTTCTCAGTCTCCCAAAGTACAGGGATTACAT
ACAGGCATGAGCCACTGCACCTCATCCTGCCCATTGGTCTTTAGCTCTGTCAAGACACACAAAGCCTGGC
TGAATATGGAGCAAGTGTTCGTACAACACATGAGAGAAAGAGAGATGAGTAAGATGTCCTAAAGGAGCTC
AGAGTCTCCTGGGCAGGCAGAACCAAGCAGGTCCTGTACCGCAAGGAGAGAGGTGTGGAAGGAAAACAGC
AGCACTGTGCATGTGTGCCGGGAGGCTGGGTACCGGCTTCATCCAAGCTAGTCCTCTGCATAGGCCTACA
GAGAGTGGGGGAGTGAGCTAGGTCTTGAAAGATGAGTGTCAGTTCTCCAGAAGAGAGGTGTCCAGGGATT
TTAGTCGTAAGGAAGAGCCCACAGGCCCAGGGGTATAAAGAACGTGTCAGGAAAAGTAGGCCTCCACAGG
GAGGGTGCAATGGAGAATGACTGGAAATGAAGCTGGAAATACAGGGTGCATCTAGATCGTGTGTGTGACT
TTCTAAGGAAACGGGACTTTGTCTCGGGCTGGGGAGTGTCCCTCTTTTACCTCAGAGGGCATGTGGTCCA
ATTTAAAGCAGAACGAAGCCCGAAGTGTGGCAACCATCCTTCCCATGGTTCCCATGGCACTCTGCTCTCA
CCTAGTCCATGTATCCCTGTCCCTCATGCTCCTGCCCCTGCAGCTACTTGAAGAGCAGTCTCTCTTGCCT
CTCTCGCAGGGAGCTCTGTCCAGCAGATTGGCCTCAGTGTTCCTGTGATCATCATCAAACAAGAAGAGGC
ATGTCAGTGTCAGTGTGCATGCCGGGACTCTGCAAAGGAGCGGGCATCCAGCAGGAGAAAGGGCTGCTCC
TCCCCACCCCCTCCAGAGCCGAGCCCCCAGGCTCCTGATGGGCCCAGCCTGCAGCTCCCAGCGCAGACTT
TCTCTTCAGCCCCTGTTCCCGGGTCATCATCCTCTACCTTGCCCTCCTCCTGTGAGCAAAGCCGACAAGC
AGAGACTCCTTCAGACCCTCAGACAGAAACATTAAGTGCCATGGATGTGTCAGAGTTTCTATCCCTCCAG
AGCCTGGACACCCCGTCCAATCTGATTCCCATTGAAGCACTACTGCAGGGGGAGGAGGAGATGGGCCTCA
CCAGCAGCTTCTCCAAGGGGATTCCAACTACTGCAAGCGAGAATCTTTATTTTCAGGGCGCCGCCAAATT
CAAAGAAACCGCTGCTGCTAAATTCGAACGCCAGCACATGGACAGCGGAGGTGGAGGTTCGAGCGGTCCC
TCGGGTTCGTCGAGCCTGGAAGTTCTGTTCCAGGGGCCCCTGTCGTCGAGCGGTCCCTCGGGTTCGATGG
TGAGCAAAGGCGAGGAGCTGTTCACCGGGGTGGTGCCCATCCTGGTCGAGCTGGACGGCGACGTAAACGG
CCACAAGTTCAGCGTGTCCGGCGAGGGCGAGGGCGATGCCACCTACGGCAAGCTGACCCTGAAGTTCATC
TGCACCACCGGCAAGCTGCCCGTGCCCTGGCCCACCCTCGTGACCACCCTGACCTACGGCGTGCAGTGCT
TCAGCCGCTACCCCGACCACATGAAGCAGCACGACTTCTTCAAGTCCGCCATGCCCGAAGGCTACGTCCA
GGAGCGCACCATCTTCTTCAAGGACGACGGCAACTACAAGACCCGCGCCGAGGTGAAGTTCGAGGGCGAC
ACCCTGGTGAACCGCATCGAGCTGAAGGGCATCGACTTCAAGGAGGACGGCAACATCCTGGGGCACAAGC
TGGAGTACAACTACAACAGCCACAACGTCTATATCATGGCCGACAAGCAGAAGAACGGCATCAAGGTGAA
CTTCAAGATCCGCCACAACATCGAGGACGGCAGCGTGCAGCTCGCCGACCACTACCAGCAGAACACCCCC
ATCGGCGACGGCCCCGTGCTGCTGCCCGACAACCACTACCTGAGCACCCAGTCCGCCCTGAGCAAAGACC
CCAACGAGAAGCGCGATCACATGGTCCTTAAGGAGTTCGTGACCGCCGCCGGGATCACTCTCGGCATGGA
CGAGCTGTACAAGTAATGATCTAGAGTCGAGTTAATTAAGAATTCCGCCCCCCCCCCTCTCCCTCCCCCC
CCCTAACGTTACTGGCCGAAGCCGCTTGGAATAAGGCCGGTGTGCGTTTGTCTATATGTTATTTTCCACC
ATATTGCCGTCTTTTGGCAATGTGAGGGCCCGGAAACCTGGCCCTGTCTTCTTGACGAGCATTCCTAGGG
GTCTTTCCCCTCTCGCCAAAGGAATGCAGGGTCTGTTGAATGTCGTGAAGGAAGCAGTTCCTCTGGAAGC
TTCTTGAAGACAAACAACGTCTGTAGCGACCCTTTGCAGGCAGCGGAACCCCCCACCTGGCGACAGGTGC
CTCTGCGGCCAAAAGCCACGTGTATAAGATACACCTGCAAAGGCGGCACAACCCCAGTGCCACGTTGTGA
GTTGGATAGTTGTGGAAAGAGTCAAATGGCTCTCCTCAAGCGTATTCAACAAGGGGCTGAAGGATGCCCA
GAAGGTACCCCATTGTATGGGATCTGATCTGGGGCCTCGGTGCACATGCTTTACATGTGTTTAGTCGAGG
TTAAAAAAACGTCTAGGCCCCCCGAACCACGGGGACGTGGTTTTCCTTTGAAAAACACGATGATAATATG
GCCACAACCTGTTACATTGCACAAGATAAAAATATATCATCACGAACAGTAAAACTGTCTGCTTACATAA
ACAGTAATACAAGGGGTGTTATGGGATCGGCCATTGAACAAGATGGATTGCACGCAGGTTCTCCGGCCGC
TTGGGTGGAGAGGCTATTCGGCTATGACTGGGCACAACAGACAATCGGCTGCTCTGATGCCGCCGTGTTC
CGGCTGTCAGCGCAGGGGCGCCCGGTTCTTTTTGTCAAGACCGACCTGTCCGGTGCCCTGAATGAACTGC
AGGACGAGGCAGCGCGGCTATCGTGGCTGGCCACGACGGGCGTTCCTTGCGCAGCTGTGCTCGACGTTGT
CACTGAAGCGGGAAGGGACTGGCTGCTATTGGGCGAAGTGCCGGGGCAGGATCTCCTGTCATCTCACCTT
GCTCCTGCCGAGAAAGTATCCATCATGGCTGATGCAATGCGGCGGCTGCATACGCTTGATCCGGCTACCT
GCCCATTCGACCACCAAGCGAAACATCGCATCGAGCGAGCACGTACTCGGATGGAAGCCGGTCTTGTCGA
TCAGGATGATCTGGACGAAGAGCATCAGGGGCTCGCGCCAGCCGAACTGTTCGCCAGGCTCAAGGCGCGC
ATGCCCGACGGCGAGGATCTCGTCGTGACCCATGGCGATGCCTGCTTGCCGAATATCATGGTGGAAAATG
GCCGCTTTTCTGGATTCATCGACTGTGGCCGGCTGGGTGTGGCGGACCGCTATCAGGACATAGCGTTGGC
TACCCGTGATATTGCTGAAGAGCTTGGCGGCGAATGGGCTGACCGCTTCCTCGTGCTTTACGGTATCGCC
GCTCCCGATTCGCAGCGCATCGCCTTCTATCGCCTTCTTGACGAGTTCTTCTGAGTCAGGGCCCATGTGT
GCTCACCTCTGGGAAAAGCGGGTGAGCAGGAGGCATGAGGTACAATGCCTGCCATCATGGGTCAGAAATT
TGAAGGATGAAGAAATCTACTGTTTGAAATCCTCACCTTTCAGACGTATTTTCTTTATTCACATCCCAGG
AGCATCCATTTTAAGGAACTATTCTTTGGAAAAAAACAAAAAACAAAAAAAACAACAAAAAAAGCTAAGT
TATAAGTGAACTGTTTGGCTGCACTGTATGTCACTTTTGCTTGTTGTCATGTGAACTTGGAAACTAAGGT
TACTCGTGTGCATAAAAATTCTAAATGAAAGGGTGTGGTTTCCATCAATCTGATGCTGCCCATCGCTTGC
ACTGGGGTCTTTGTGGATCGGGCAGGAGTTTTCAGTGTGTTGGGTGTTGCTCCTTCCTATGTGTCTTTTG
AATCTGAGGCTGACATTTGCTTGGAAGGCCAGACCCTTGCTCCATCAGAGAGGGCAGTGGCAAAGGCCAG
TGAGGCAGCTGTGAGTTGGACAGGGTTCAGGTGAGATGGTGTTGTCATTTGTGCTTAGTGTTGGTGGTGC
TCAGGGTGGATAACACGGGTCGTTCTGCAGCCCGCTTCAGCACAAATAGGCAGCTTAAGGCCTGGCTCAC
AGGCTGTGGGGTTGATCTGGCTCTGCAGAGGCCCTAGGCAGCTTGTTGACTGCTGTCTGTTGATGACGTG
TGTGCAAAGCAGGCTCTAGCAACATGATCACTGTCCTTGCCTTCCTGGTTCTTTCTCTCGGTTGGTTGCC
AGGGCTTGCAGATCGCAGTGAATTTTCCTTGGGGAACATCGCTGTTTTGTCCTAGAGTGAACTTGTGGCT
TATGGCCAGTGCTGTTTGGTGGTCTGCCTTCTTTTTAATGGTATTTTCTTCCTCAGAGCAGAAGGGCTGC
ATTTTGCTTATCAGAAGAAGGTGCAGATTTAAGGGAATTCATATGAGGTGGCATGTAATTGGCAGGC
Features (pLannotate 1.2.2; 17 found; start..end, strand, type, name):
     58..74      -  protein_bind   lac operator: The lac repressor binds to the lac operator to inhibit transcription in E. coli. This inhibition can be relieved by adding lactose or isopropyl-β-D-thiogalactopyranoside (IPTG). lac repressor encoded by lacI
     82..112     -  promoter       lac promoter: promoter for the E. coli lac operon
    127..148     -  protein_bind   CAP binding site: CAP binding activates transcription in the presence of cAMP. E. coli catabolite activator protein
    161..253     -  CDS            lacI (fragment): lac repressor; lacI; The lac repressor binds to the lac operator to inhibit transcription in E. coli. This inhibition can be relieved by adding lactose or isopropyl-β-D-thiogalactopyranoside (IPTG).
    436..1024    -  rep_origin     ori: high-copy-number ColE1/pMB1/pBR322/pUC origin of replication
   1195..2055    -  CDS            AmpR: β-lactamase; bla; confers resistance to ampicillin, carbenicillin, and related antibiotics
   2056..2160    -  promoter       AmpR promoter: bla
   2255..2290    +  CDS            rop (fragment): Rop protein, which maintains plasmids at low copy number; rop
   2392..2491    +  misc_feature   bom (fragment): basis of mobility region from pBR322
   2497..2654    -  CDS            lacZα (fragment): LacZα fragment of β-galactosidase; lacZ fragment
   3415..3867    +  CDS            MTF1 (fragment): MTF1_HUMAN - Experimental evidence at protein level: Swiss-Prot protein existence level 1. Zinc-dependent transcriptional regulator of cellular adaption to conditions of exposure to heavy metals (PubMed:8065932). Binds to metal responsive elements (MRE) in promoters and activates the transcription of metallothionein genes like metallothionein-2/MT2A (PubMed:8065932). Also regulates the expression of metalloproteases in response to intracellular zinc and functions as a catabolic regulator of cartilages (By similarity). From Homo sapiens (Human).
   3888..3908    +  CDS            capTEV™ (fragment): composite tag for in vivo biotinylation, TEV protease cleavage, and 6xHis tagging
   3922..3966    +  CDS            S-Tag: affinity and epitope tag derived from pancreatic ribonuclease A
   4057..4776    +  CDS            EGFP: the original enhanced GFP (Yang et al., 1996) mammalian codon-optimized
   4814..5399    +  misc_feature   IRES2: internal ribosome entry site (IRES) of the encephalomyocarditis virus (EMCV)
   5481..6284    +  CDS            NeoR/KanR: aminoglycoside phosphotransferase from Tn5; aph(3')-II (or nptII); confers resistance to neomycin, kanamycin, and G418 (Geneticin®)
   7277..21      +  misc_feature   MCS (fragment) (across the origin): pUC18/19 multiple cloning site
