[The description below was written by a language model from this plasmid's Addgene catalogue record and pLannotate feature annotations shown in this document.]
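Description:
pMTF1-donor is a homology-directed repair template built in the high-copy pUC19 backbone, intended for CRISPR-mediated knock-in of a GFP tag at the endogenous human MTF1 locus. MTF1 encodes the zinc-dependent, metal-responsive transcription factor that activates metallothionein genes. In E. coli the plasmid replicates from the pUC/ColE1-type origin and is selected with ampicillin through the β-lactamase gene. Remnants of the pUC19 lac promoter/operator, lacZα and multiple cloning site flank the insert, which was assembled by Gibson cloning using homology arm sequence derived from K562 cells.

The payload is an EGFP-IRES-Neo cassette placed between two MTF1 homology arms. The annotated table shows a fragment of the MTF1 coding sequence at the end of the upstream arm, followed on the same strand by a short segment matching the capTEV composite tag, an S-Tag, and then EGFP. This arrangement is consistent with fusing the tags and EGFP to the C-terminal end of the MTF1 protein, although the record does not explicitly state the fusion junction or reading frame. Downstream, an EMCV IRES drives translation of the Tn5 aminoglycoside phosphotransferase (NeoR). No separate mammalian promoter or polyadenylation signal is annotated in the cassette, suggesting that both EGFP and the resistance marker depend on transcription from the targeted locus, so that G418 selection would enrich for correctly integrated cells. The downstream arm is not individually annotated.

The donor is meant to be used together with its companion guide RNA plasmid, pMTF1.1.0-gDNA. The resulting GFP-tagged endogenous factor could be followed or captured via GFP, though specific downstream applications are not given in the record.
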