Addgene plasmid #113829: pMTF1-donor
Purpose: CRISPR donor plasmid to tag human transcription factor MTF1 with GFP
Depositing lab: Kevin White. Depositing organization: University of Chicago.
Backbone
  Vector backbone: pUC19
  Vector type: CRISPR
Growth in bacteria
  Bacterial resistance: Ampicillin, 100 μg/mL
  Growth temperature: 37°C
  Growth strain: DH5alpha
  Copy number: High Copy
Gene/Insert
  Gene/Insert name: MTF1 homology arms flanking EGFP-IRES-Neo cassette
  Species: H. sapiens (human)
  Entrez Gene: MTF1 (a.k.a. MTF-1, ZRF)
  Cloning method: Gibson Cloning
  Sequencing primers: 5′ M13pUC-fwd; 3′ M13pUC-rev
Terms and licenses: Academic/Nonprofit Terms; Industry Terms: Not Available to Industry
Depositor comments: Cloning source: K562. Use with plasmid pMTF1.1.0-gDNA
How to cite: pMTF1-donor was a gift from Kevin White (Addgene plasmid # 113829 ; http://n2t.net/addgene:113829 ; RRID:Addgene_113829)
