LOCUS       Exported 7277 bp ds-DNA circular SYN 12-MAY-2021
DEFINITION  CRISPR donor plasmid to tag human transcription factor MTF1 with
            GFP.
ACCESSION   .
VERSION     .
KEYWORDS    pMTF1-donor
SOURCE      synthetic DNA construct
  ORGANISM  synthetic DNA construct
REFERENCE   1 (bases 1 to 7277)
  TITLE     White lab ENCODE plasmids to tag human transcription factors with
            GFP
REFERENCE   2 (bases 1 to 7277)
  AUTHORS   .
  TITLE     Direct Submission
  JOURNAL   Exported May 12, 2021 from SnapGene Server 1.1.58
            http://www.snapgene.com
FEATURES             Location/Qualifiers
     source          1..7277
                     /organism="synthetic DNA construct"
                     /mol_type="other DNA"
     primer_bind     complement(34..50)
                     /label=M13 rev
                     /note="common sequencing primer, one of multiple similar
                     variants"
     primer_bind     complement(34..50)
                     /label=M13 Reverse
                     /note="In lacZ gene. Also called M13-rev"
     primer_bind     complement(47..69)
                     /label=M13/pUC Reverse
                     /note="In lacZ gene"
     protein_bind    58..74
                     /label=lac operator
                     /bound_moiety="lac repressor encoded by lacI"
                     /note="The lac repressor binds to the lac operator to
                     inhibit transcription in E. coli. This inhibition can be
                     relieved by adding lactose or
                     isopropyl-beta-D-thiogalactopyranoside (IPTG)."
     promoter        complement(82..112)
                     /label=lac promoter
                     /note="promoter for the E. coli lac operon"
     protein_bind    127..148
                     /label=CAP binding site
                     /bound_moiety="E. coli catabolite activator protein"
                     /note="CAP binding activates transcription in the presence
                     of cAMP."
     primer_bind     complement(265..282)
                     /label=L4440
                     /note="L4440 vector, forward primer"
     rep_origin      complement(436..1024)
                     /direction=LEFT
                     /label=ori
                     /note="high-copy-number ColE1/pMB1/pBR322/pUC origin of
                     replication"
     primer_bind     complement(516..535)
                     /label=pBR322ori-F
                     /note="pBR322 origin, forward primer"
     CDS             complement(1195..2055)
                     /codon_start=1
                     /gene="bla"
                     /product="beta-lactamase"
                     /label=AmpR
                     /note="confers resistance to ampicillin, carbenicillin, and
                     related antibiotics"
                     /translation="MSIQHFRVALIPFFAAFCLPVFAHPETLVKVKDAEDQLGARVGYI
                     ELDLNSGKILESFRPEERFPMMSTFKVLLCGAVLSRIDAGQEQLGRRIHYSQNDLVEYS
                     PVTEKHLTDGMTVRELCSAAITMSDNTAANLLLTTIGGPKELTAFLHNMGDHVTRLDRW
                     EPELNEAIPNDERDTTMPVAMATTLRKLLTGELLTLASRQQLIDWMEADKVAGPLLRSA
                     LPAGWFIADKSGAGERGSRGIIAALGPDGKPSRIVVIYTTGSQATMDERNRQIAEIGAS
                     LIKHW"
     primer_bind     1818..1837
                     /label=Amp-R
                     /note="Ampicillin resistance gene, reverse primer"
     promoter        complement(2056..2160)
                     /gene="bla"
                     /label=AmpR promoter
     primer_bind     2228..2246
                     /label=pBRforEco
                     /note="pBR322 vectors, upsteam of EcoRI site, forward
                     primer"
     primer_bind     complement(2284..2306)
                     /label=pGEX 3'
                     /note="pGEX vectors, reverse primer"
     primer_bind     2406..2425
                     /label=pRS-marker
                     /note="pRS vectors, use to sequence yeast selectable
                     marker"
     primer_bind     2619..2641
                     /label=M13/pUC Forward
                     /note="In lacZ gene"
     primer_bind     2633..2650
                     /label=M13 Forward
                     /note="In lacZ gene. Also called M13-F20 or M13 (-21)
                     Forward"
     primer_bind     2634..2650
                     /label=M13 fwd
                     /note="common sequencing primer, one of multiple similar
                     variants"
     CDS             complement(3619..3630)
                     /codon_start=1
                     /product="WELQut protease recognition and cleavage site"
                     /label=WELQut site
                     /translation="WELQ"
     CDS             3889..3909
                     /codon_start=1
                     /product="tobacco etch virus (TEV) protease recognition and
                     cleavage site"
                     /label=TEV site
                     /translation="ENLYFQG"
     CDS             3922..3966
                     /codon_start=1
                     /product="affinity and epitope tag derived from pancreatic
                     ribonuclease A"
                     /label=S-Tag
                     /translation="KETAAAKFERQHMDS"
     CDS             4006..4029
                     /codon_start=1
                     /product="recognition and cleavage site for human
                     rhinovirus 3C and PreScission proteases"
                     /label=HRV 3C site
                     /translation="LEVLFQGP"
     CDS             4057..4776
                     /codon_start=1
                     /product="the original enhanced GFP (Yang et al., 1996)"
                     /label=EGFP
                     /note="mammalian codon-optimized"
                     /translation="MVSKGEELFTGVVPILVELDGDVNGHKFSVSGEGEGDATYGKLTL
                     KFICTTGKLPVPWPTLVTTLTYGVQCFSRYPDHMKQHDFFKSAMPEGYVQERTIFFKDD
                     GNYKTRAEVKFEGDTLVNRIELKGIDFKEDGNILGHKLEYNYNSHNVYIMADKQKNGIK
                     VNFKIRHNIEDGSVQLADHYQQNTPIGDGPVLLPDNHYLSTQSALSKDPNEKRDHMVLK
                     EFVTAAGITLGMDELYK"
     primer_bind     complement(4102..4123)
                     /label=EGFP-N
                     /note="EGFP, reverse primer"
     primer_bind     complement(4363..4382)
                     /label=EXFP-R
                     /note="For distinguishing EGFP variants, reverse primer"
     misc_feature    4814..5399
                     /label=IRES2
                     /note="internal ribosome entry site (IRES) of the
                     encephalomyocarditis virus (EMCV)"
     primer_bind     complement(4980..4997)
                     /label=IRES reverse
                     /note="IRES internal ribosome entry site, reverse primer.
                     Also called pCDH-rev"
     primer_bind     5207..5226
                     /label=IRES-F
                     /note="IRES internal ribosome entry site, forward primer"
     CDS             5481..6284
                     /codon_start=1
                     /gene="aph(3')-II (or nptII)"
                     /product="aminoglycoside phosphotransferase from Tn5"
                     /label=NeoR/KanR
                     /note="confers resistance to neomycin, kanamycin, and G418
                     (Geneticin(R))"
                     /translation="MGSAIEQDGLHAGSPAAWVERLFGYDWAQQTIGCSDAAVFRLSAQ
                     GRPVLFVKTDLSGALNELQDEAARLSWLATTGVPCAAVLDVVTEAGRDWLLLGEVPGQD
                     LLSSHLAPAEKVSIMADAMRRLHTLDPATCPFDHQAKHRIERARTRMEAGLVDQDDLDE
                     EHQGLAPAELFARLKARMPDGEDLVVTHGDACLPNIMVENGRFSGFIDCGRLGVADRYQ
                     DIALATRDIAEELGGEWADRFLVLYGIAAPDSQRIAFYRLLDEFF"
     primer_bind     complement(5544..5563)
                     /label=Neo-R
                     /note="Neomycin resistance gene, reverse primer"
     primer_bind     6154..6173
                     /label=Neo-F
                     /note="Neomycin resistance gene, forward primer"
ORIGIN
        1 gacctgcagg catgcaagct tggcgtaatc atggtcatag ctgtttcctg tgtgaaattg
       61 ttatccgctc acaattccac acaacatacg agccggaagc ataaagtgta aagcctgggg
      121 tgcctaatga gtgagctaac tcacattaat tgcgttgcgc tcactgcccg ctttccagtc
      181 gggaaacctg tcgtgccagc tgcattaatg aatcggccaa cgcgcgggga gaggcggttt
      241 gcgtattggg cgctcttccg cttcctcgct cactgactcg ctgcgctcgg tcgttcggct
      301 gcggcgagcg gtatcagctc actcaaaggc ggtaatacgg ttatccacag aatcagggga
      361 taacgcagga aagaacatgt gagcaaaagg ccagcaaaag gccaggaacc gtaaaaaggc
      421 cgcgttgctg gcgtttttcc ataggctccg cccccctgac gagcatcaca aaaatcgacg
      481 ctcaagtcag aggtggcgaa acccgacagg actataaaga taccaggcgt ttccccctgg
      541 aagctccctc gtgcgctctc ctgttccgac cctgccgctt accggatacc tgtccgcctt
      601 tctcccttcg ggaagcgtgg cgctttctca tagctcacgc tgtaggtatc tcagttcggt
      661 gtaggtcgtt cgctccaagc tgggctgtgt gcacgaaccc cccgttcagc ccgaccgctg
      721 cgccttatcc ggtaactatc gtcttgagtc caacccggta agacacgact tatcgccact
      781 ggcagcagcc actggtaaca ggattagcag agcgaggtat gtaggcggtg ctacagagtt
      841 cttgaagtgg tggcctaact acggctacac tagaaggaca gtatttggta tctgcgctct
      901 gctgaagcca gttaccttcg gaaaaagagt tggtagctct tgatccggca aacaaaccac
      961 cgctggtagc ggtggttttt ttgtttgcaa gcagcagatt acgcgcagaa aaaaaggatc
     1021 tcaagaagat cctttgatct tttctacggg gtctgacgct cagtggaacg aaaactcacg
     1081 ttaagggatt ttggtcatga gattatcaaa aaggatcttc acctagatcc ttttaaatta
     1141 aaaatgaagt tttaaatcaa tctaaagtat atatgagtaa acttggtctg acagttacca
     1201 atgcttaatc agtgaggcac ctatctcagc gatctgtcta tttcgttcat ccatagttgc
     1261 ctgactcccc gtcgtgtaga taactacgat acgggagggc ttaccatctg gccccagtgc
     1321 tgcaatgata ccgcgagacc cacgctcacc ggctccagat ttatcagcaa taaaccagcc
     1381 agccggaagg gccgagcgca gaagtggtcc tgcaacttta tccgcctcca tccagtctat
     1441 taattgttgc cgggaagcta gagtaagtag ttcgccagtt aatagtttgc gcaacgttgt
     1501 tgccattgct acaggcatcg tggtgtcacg ctcgtcgttt ggtatggctt cattcagctc
     1561 cggttcccaa cgatcaaggc gagttacatg atcccccatg ttgtgcaaaa aagcggttag
     1621 ctccttcggt cctccgatcg ttgtcagaag taagttggcc gcagtgttat cactcatggt
     1681 tatggcagca ctgcataatt ctcttactgt catgccatcc gtaagatgct tttctgtgac
     1741 tggtgagtac tcaaccaagt cattctgaga atagtgtatg cggcgaccga gttgctcttg
     1801 cccggcgtca atacgggata ataccgcgcc acatagcaga actttaaaag tgctcatcat
     1861 tggaaaacgt tcttcggggc gaaaactctc aaggatctta ccgctgttga gatccagttc
     1921 gatgtaaccc actcgtgcac ccaactgatc ttcagcatct tttactttca ccagcgtttc
     1981 tgggtgagca aaaacaggaa ggcaaaatgc cgcaaaaaag ggaataaggg cgacacggaa
     2041 atgttgaata ctcatactct tcctttttca atattattga agcatttatc agggttattg
     2101 tctcatgagc ggatacatat ttgaatgtat ttagaaaaat aaacaaatag gggttccgcg
     2161 cacatttccc cgaaaagtgc cacctgacgt ctaagaaacc attattatca tgacattaac
     2221 ctataaaaat aggcgtatca cgaggccctt tcgtctcgcg cgtttcggtg atgacggtga
     2281 aaacctctga cacatgcagc tcccggagac ggtcacagct tgtctgtaag cggatgccgg
     2341 gagcagacaa gcccgtcagg gcgcgtcagc gggtgttggc gggtgtcggg gctggcttaa
     2401 ctatgcggca tcagagcaga ttgtactgag agtgcaccat atgcggtgtg aaataccgca
     2461 cagatgcgta aggagaaaat accgcatcag gcgccattcg ccattcaggc tgcgcaactg
     2521 ttgggaaggg cgatcggtgc gggcctcttc gctattacgc cagctggcga aagggggatg
     2581 tgctgcaagg cgattaagtt gggtaacgcc agggttttcc cagtcacgac gttgtaaaac
     2641 gacggccagt gaattcgagc tcggtaccct caaacacctg ggctcaagag aatcctccct
     2701 tctcagtctc ccaaagtaca gggattacat acaggcatga gccactgcac ctcatcctgc
     2761 ccattggtct ttagctctgt caagacacac aaagcctggc tgaatatgga gcaagtgttc
     2821 gtacaacaca tgagagaaag agagatgagt aagatgtcct aaaggagctc agagtctcct
     2881 gggcaggcag aaccaagcag gtcctgtacc gcaaggagag aggtgtggaa ggaaaacagc
     2941 agcactgtgc atgtgtgccg ggaggctggg taccggcttc atccaagcta gtcctctgca
     3001 taggcctaca gagagtgggg gagtgagcta ggtcttgaaa gatgagtgtc agttctccag
     3061 aagagaggtg tccagggatt ttagtcgtaa ggaagagccc acaggcccag gggtataaag
     3121 aacgtgtcag gaaaagtagg cctccacagg gagggtgcaa tggagaatga ctggaaatga
     3181 agctggaaat acagggtgca tctagatcgt gtgtgtgact ttctaaggaa acgggacttt
     3241 gtctcgggct ggggagtgtc cctcttttac ctcagagggc atgtggtcca atttaaagca
     3301 gaacgaagcc cgaagtgtgg caaccatcct tcccatggtt cccatggcac tctgctctca
     3361 cctagtccat gtatccctgt ccctcatgct cctgcccctg cagctacttg aagagcagtc
     3421 tctcttgcct ctctcgcagg gagctctgtc cagcagattg gcctcagtgt tcctgtgatc
     3481 atcatcaaac aagaagaggc atgtcagtgt cagtgtgcat gccgggactc tgcaaaggag
     3541 cgggcatcca gcaggagaaa gggctgctcc tccccacccc ctccagagcc gagcccccag
     3601 gctcctgatg ggcccagcct gcagctccca gcgcagactt tctcttcagc ccctgttccc
     3661 gggtcatcat cctctacctt gccctcctcc tgtgagcaaa gccgacaagc agagactcct
     3721 tcagaccctc agacagaaac attaagtgcc atggatgtgt cagagtttct atccctccag
     3781 agcctggaca ccccgtccaa tctgattccc attgaagcac tactgcaggg ggaggaggag
     3841 atgggcctca ccagcagctt ctccaagggg attccaacta ctgcaagcga gaatctttat
     3901 tttcagggcg ccgccaaatt caaagaaacc gctgctgcta aattcgaacg ccagcacatg
     3961 gacagcggag gtggaggttc gagcggtccc tcgggttcgt cgagcctgga agttctgttc
     4021 caggggcccc tgtcgtcgag cggtccctcg ggttcgatgg tgagcaaagg cgaggagctg
     4081 ttcaccgggg tggtgcccat cctggtcgag ctggacggcg acgtaaacgg ccacaagttc
     4141 agcgtgtccg gcgagggcga gggcgatgcc acctacggca agctgaccct gaagttcatc
     4201 tgcaccaccg gcaagctgcc cgtgccctgg cccaccctcg tgaccaccct gacctacggc
     4261 gtgcagtgct tcagccgcta ccccgaccac atgaagcagc acgacttctt caagtccgcc
     4321 atgcccgaag gctacgtcca ggagcgcacc atcttcttca aggacgacgg caactacaag
     4381 acccgcgccg aggtgaagtt cgagggcgac accctggtga accgcatcga gctgaagggc
     4441 atcgacttca aggaggacgg caacatcctg gggcacaagc tggagtacaa ctacaacagc
     4501 cacaacgtct atatcatggc cgacaagcag aagaacggca tcaaggtgaa cttcaagatc
     4561 cgccacaaca tcgaggacgg cagcgtgcag ctcgccgacc actaccagca gaacaccccc
     4621 atcggcgacg gccccgtgct gctgcccgac aaccactacc tgagcaccca gtccgccctg
     4681 agcaaagacc ccaacgagaa gcgcgatcac atggtcctta aggagttcgt gaccgccgcc
     4741 gggatcactc tcggcatgga cgagctgtac aagtaatgat ctagagtcga gttaattaag
     4801 aattccgccc ccccccctct ccctcccccc ccctaacgtt actggccgaa gccgcttgga
     4861 ataaggccgg tgtgcgtttg tctatatgtt attttccacc atattgccgt cttttggcaa
     4921 tgtgagggcc cggaaacctg gccctgtctt cttgacgagc attcctaggg gtctttcccc
     4981 tctcgccaaa ggaatgcagg gtctgttgaa tgtcgtgaag gaagcagttc ctctggaagc
     5041 ttcttgaaga caaacaacgt ctgtagcgac cctttgcagg cagcggaacc ccccacctgg
     5101 cgacaggtgc ctctgcggcc aaaagccacg tgtataagat acacctgcaa aggcggcaca
     5161 accccagtgc cacgttgtga gttggatagt tgtggaaaga gtcaaatggc tctcctcaag
     5221 cgtattcaac aaggggctga aggatgccca gaaggtaccc cattgtatgg gatctgatct
     5281 ggggcctcgg tgcacatgct ttacatgtgt ttagtcgagg ttaaaaaaac gtctaggccc
     5341 cccgaaccac ggggacgtgg ttttcctttg aaaaacacga tgataatatg gccacaacct
     5401 gttacattgc acaagataaa aatatatcat cacgaacagt aaaactgtct gcttacataa
     5461 acagtaatac aaggggtgtt atgggatcgg ccattgaaca agatggattg cacgcaggtt
     5521 ctccggccgc ttgggtggag aggctattcg gctatgactg ggcacaacag acaatcggct
     5581 gctctgatgc cgccgtgttc cggctgtcag cgcaggggcg cccggttctt tttgtcaaga
     5641 ccgacctgtc cggtgccctg aatgaactgc aggacgaggc agcgcggcta tcgtggctgg
     5701 ccacgacggg cgttccttgc gcagctgtgc tcgacgttgt cactgaagcg ggaagggact
     5761 ggctgctatt gggcgaagtg ccggggcagg atctcctgtc atctcacctt gctcctgccg
     5821 agaaagtatc catcatggct gatgcaatgc ggcggctgca tacgcttgat ccggctacct
     5881 gcccattcga ccaccaagcg aaacatcgca tcgagcgagc acgtactcgg atggaagccg
     5941 gtcttgtcga tcaggatgat ctggacgaag agcatcaggg gctcgcgcca gccgaactgt
     6001 tcgccaggct caaggcgcgc atgcccgacg gcgaggatct cgtcgtgacc catggcgatg
     6061 cctgcttgcc gaatatcatg gtggaaaatg gccgcttttc tggattcatc gactgtggcc
     6121 ggctgggtgt ggcggaccgc tatcaggaca tagcgttggc tacccgtgat attgctgaag
     6181 agcttggcgg cgaatgggct gaccgcttcc tcgtgcttta cggtatcgcc gctcccgatt
     6241 cgcagcgcat cgccttctat cgccttcttg acgagttctt ctgagtcagg gcccatgtgt
     6301 gctcacctct gggaaaagcg ggtgagcagg aggcatgagg tacaatgcct gccatcatgg
     6361 gtcagaaatt tgaaggatga agaaatctac tgtttgaaat cctcaccttt cagacgtatt
     6421 ttctttattc acatcccagg agcatccatt ttaaggaact attctttgga aaaaaacaaa
     6481 aaacaaaaaa aacaacaaaa aaagctaagt tataagtgaa ctgtttggct gcactgtatg
     6541 tcacttttgc ttgttgtcat gtgaacttgg aaactaaggt tactcgtgtg cataaaaatt
     6601 ctaaatgaaa gggtgtggtt tccatcaatc tgatgctgcc catcgcttgc actggggtct
     6661 ttgtggatcg ggcaggagtt ttcagtgtgt tgggtgttgc tccttcctat gtgtcttttg
     6721 aatctgaggc tgacatttgc ttggaaggcc agacccttgc tccatcagag agggcagtgg
     6781 caaaggccag tgaggcagct gtgagttgga cagggttcag gtgagatggt gttgtcattt
     6841 gtgcttagtg ttggtggtgc tcagggtgga taacacgggt cgttctgcag cccgcttcag
     6901 cacaaatagg cagcttaagg cctggctcac aggctgtggg gttgatctgg ctctgcagag
     6961 gccctaggca gcttgttgac tgctgtctgt tgatgacgtg tgtgcaaagc aggctctagc
     7021 aacatgatca ctgtccttgc cttcctggtt ctttctctcg gttggttgcc agggcttgca
     7081 gatcgcagtg aattttcctt ggggaacatc gctgttttgt cctagagtga acttgtggct
     7141 tatggccagt gctgtttggt ggtctgcctt ctttttaatg gtattttctt cctcagagca
     7201 gaagggctgc attttgctta tcagaagaag gtgcagattt aagggaattc atatgaggtg
     7261 gcatgtaatt ggcaggc
//
